Addgene plasmid #228655: ROCV strain SPH 34675 NS2B-NS3 protease fusion with non cleavable linker
Purpose: Bacterial expression of the fusion of the NS2B-NS3 protease from Rocio virus for biochemical assay
Depositing lab: ASAP Discovery & Frank von Delft. Depositing organization: University of Oxford.
Backbone
  Vector backbone: pNIC-NHSTIIT-GG
  Backbone manufacturer: Centre for Medicines Discovery
  Vector type: Bacterial Expression
Growth in bacteria
  Bacterial resistance: Kanamycin, 50 μg/mL
  Growth temperature: 37°C
  Growth strain: DH5alpha
  Copy number: High Copy
Gene/Insert
  Gene/Insert name: Rocio virus portion of NS2B protease fused to NS3
  Species: Rocio virus
  Insert size (bp): 867
  GenBank ID: NC_040776.1
  Tag / fusion protein: His-Twin Strep-Tev (N terminal on insert)
  Cloning method: Golden Gate
Terms and licenses: Academic/Nonprofit Terms; Industry Terms: Not Available to Industry
Depositor comments: Fusion of ROCV NS2B and NS3 proteases
How to cite: ROCV strain SPH 34675 NS2B-NS3 protease fusion with non cleavable linker was a gift from ASAP Discovery & Frank von Delft (Addgene plasmid # 228655 ; http://n2t.net/addgene:228655 ; RRID:Addgene_228655)
