[The description below was written by a language model from this plasmid's Addgene catalogue record and pLannotate feature annotations shown in this document.]
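Description:
ROCV strain SPH 34675 NS2B-NS3 protease fusion with non cleavable linker is a bacterial expression plasmid built on the pNIC-NHSTIIT-GG backbone, a pET-style vector into which the insert was placed by Golden Gate cloning. It is selected with kanamycin through an aph(3')-Ia resistance gene and replicates from a ColE1/pMB1-type origin. The catalogue lists it as high copy, although the feature table also shows the pBR322 bom region and a rop gene, which normally moderates copy number. An f1 origin and remnant fragments of a tetracycline resistance gene are also annotated as backbone carry-over.

The expression cassette consists of a T7 promoter with an adjacent lac operator, the T7 gene 10 ribosome binding site and a T7 terminator, with lacI carried on the plasmid under its own promoter. Transcription therefore depends on T7 RNA polymerase supplied by the host and is inducible with IPTG. The 867 bp insert encodes a portion of the Rocio virus NS2B cofactor joined to the NS3 protease domain through a linker that the protease cannot cleave, so that the two-component flaviviral protease is produced as a single polypeptide. It is preceded by an N-terminal His, Twin-Strep and TEV-site tag for affinity purification and tag removal. The automated annotation identifies the coding region only as a fragment of the Rocio virus polyprotein, and its accompanying NS5 text is generic to that polyprotein entry rather than to this fragment. The N-terminal tag is not annotated separately, and the short His and T7 gene 10-derived fragments detected downstream of the insert appear to be backbone remnants, though the record does not say whether they are translated. The stated purpose is production of recombinant protease for biochemical assays.
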