Features (pLannotate 1.2.2; 19 found; start..end, strand, type, name):
     30..48      +  promoter       T7 promoter: promoter for bacteriophage T7 RNA polymerase
     49..73      +  protein_bind   lac operator: The lac repressor binds to the lac operator to inhibit transcription in E. coli. This inhibition can be relieved by adding lactose or isopropyl-β-D-thiogalactopyranoside (IPTG). lac repressor encoded by lacI
     88..110     +  RBS            RBS: efficient ribosome binding site from bacteriophage T7 gene 10 (Olins and Rangwala, 1989)
    253..978     +  CDS            POLG_ROCV (fragment): Experimental evidence at protein level: Swiss-Prot protein existence level 1. [RNA-directed RNA polymerase NS5]: Replicates the viral (+) and (-) RNA genome, and performs the capping of genomes in the cytoplasm. NS5 methylates viral RNA cap at guanine N-7 and ribose 2'-O positions. Besides its role in RNA genome replication, also prevents the establishment of cellular antiviral state by blocking the interferon-alpha/beta (IFN-alpha/beta) signaling pathway. Inhibits host TYK2 and STAT2 phosphorylation, thereby preventing activation of JAK- STAT signaling pathway. From Rocio virus (ROCV).
   1023..1040    +  CDS            9xHis (fragment): 9xHis affinity tag
   1050..1099    +  CDS            SET1 (fragment): solubility-enhancement tag derived from T7 phage gene 10B
   1107..1154    +  terminator     T7 terminator: transcription terminator for bacteriophage T7 RNA polymerase
   1191..1619    +  rep_origin     f1 ori (sequence partly withheld): f1 bacteriophage origin of replication; arrow indicates direction of (+) strand synthesis
   1672..1729    +  promoter       AmpR promoter (fragment): bla
   1738..2553    -  CDS            KanR: aminoglycoside phosphotransferase; aph(3')-Ia; confers resistance to kanamycin in bacteria or G418 (Geneticin®) in eukaryotes
   2675..3263    +  rep_origin     ori: high-copy-number ColE1/pMB1/pBR322/pUC origin of replication
   3449..3588    -  misc_feature   bom: basis of mobility region from pBR322
   3690..3881    -  CDS            rop: Rop protein, which maintains plasmids at low copy number; rop
   3898..4278    +  CDS            YPB1_ECOLX: Protein predicted: Swiss-Prot protein existence level 4. From Escherichia coli.
   4350..4641    -  CDS            TcR (fragment): tetracycline efflux protein; tet; confers resistance to tetracycline
   4656..4677    -  protein_bind   CAP binding site: CAP binding activates transcription in the presence of cAMP. E. coli catabolite activator protein
   4690..5772    -  CDS            lacI: lac repressor; lacI; The lac repressor binds to the lac operator to inhibit transcription in E. coli. This inhibition can be relieved by adding lactose or isopropyl-β-D-thiogalactopyranoside (IPTG).
   5773..5850    -  promoter       lacI promoter: lacI
   5858..8       -  CDS            TcR (fragment) (across the origin): tetracycline efflux protein; tet; confers resistance to tetracycline
>Addgene plasmid #228655 | ROCV strain SPH 34675 NS2B-NS3 protease fusion with non cleavable linker | addgene full sequence | sequence record 461580 | Addgene NGS Result
AGAGGATCGAGATCTCGATCCCGCGAAATTAATACGACTCACTATAGGGGAATTGTGAGCGGATAACAAT
TCCCCTCTAGAAATAATTTTGTTTAACTTTAAGAAGGAGATATACATATGCACCATCATCATCATCATTC
TTCTGGTGCGAGCTGGAGTCACCCACAATTCGAGAAAGGTGGTGGCTCTGGTGGCGGTTCAGGCGGCTCC
GCCTGGTCCCATCCACAGTTTGAAAAGGGTTCTGGTGTAGATCTGGGTACCGAGAACCTGTACTTCCAAT
CCATGAGTACGGACATGTGGATCGAGCGTTGTGCAGATGTGACGTGGGAGGAAGAGGCAGAGATTACAGG
CACCTCCCCGCGTCTGGATGTGGAACTTGACGATAATGGTGACTTCAAAATGATCAACGATCCGGGAGTT
CCAATGTGGGCTGGTGGCGGAGGCAGCGGGGGCGGTGGGGGCGTTCTTTGGGACCTGCCGGCGCCCAAAC
AAATGGGCCGTTCAGATATGAAACCAGGTGTATATCGTGTTATGACATCTGGTGTTTTAGGTTCGTATCA
GTCAGGGGTTGGCGTGATGTACGATGGAGTCTTTCATACCATGTGGCACGTTACCCAGGGTGCAGCACTG
CGCAACGGTGAGGGGCGACTGAATCCTACATGGGGCTCGGTTCGCGATGATCTGATCACTTATGGCGGAA
AATGGAAACTTAGTGCAACTTGGGATGGGACAGAGGAGGTTCAGCTTATTGCCGCTGAGCCGGGCAAACC
CGTCAAGAACTTTCAGACCCGTCCGGGTGTTTTTAAGACGCCAGCCGGGGAAGTTGGAGCCATCACCCTG
GACTTTCCGAAAGGTACCTCGGGCTCGCCCATCGTGAATAAAGCTGGTGCTGTCATCGGGTTGTATGGCA
ATGGCCTCGTTCTGTCTCATGGAGCGTACGTATCAGCTATAAGCCAGGGCGAACGCCAGGAAGAAGAATA
ATGACTCGAGCACCCGTCGACAAGCTTGCGGCCGCACTCGAGCACCACCACCACCACCACTGAGATCCGG
CTGCTAACAAAGCCCGAAAGGAAGCTGAGTTGGCTGCTGCCACCGCTGAGCAATAACTAGCATAACCCCT
TGGGGCCTCTAAACGGGTCTTGAGGGGTTTTTTGCTGAAAGGAGGAACTATATCCGGATTGGCGAATGGG
[124 nt withheld, positions 1191-1314]
C
[91 nt withheld, positions 1316-1406]
A
[49 nt withheld, positions 1408-1456]
CCTTTGACGTTGGAGTCCACGTTCTTT
[37 nt withheld, positions 1484-1520]
ACCCTATCTCGGTCTATTCTTTTGATTTATAAGGGATTTTGCCGATTTCGGCCTATTGGTTAAAAAATGA
GCTGATTTAACAAAAATTTAACGCGAATTTTAACAAAATATTAACGCTTACAATTTAGGTGGCACTTTTC
GGGGAAATGTGCGCGGAACCCCTATTTGTTTATTTTTCTAAATACATTCAAATATGTATCCGCTCATGAA
TTAATTCTTAGAAAAACTCATCGAGCATCAAATGAAACTGCAATTTATTCATATCAGGATTATCAATACC
ATATTTTTGAAAAAGCCGTTTCTGTAATGAAGGAGAAAACTCACCGAGGCAGTTCCATAGGATGGCAAGA
TCCTGGTATCGGTCTGCTATTCCGACTCGTCCAACATCAATACAACCTATTAATTTCCCCTCGTCAAAAA
TAAGGTTATCAAGTGAGAAATCACCATGAGTGACGACTGAATCCGGTGAGAATGGCAAAAGTTTATGCAT
TTCTTTCCAGACTTGTTCAACAGGCCAGCCATTACGCTCGTCATCAAAATCACTCGCATCAACCAAACCG
TTATTCATTCGTGATTGCGCCTGAGCGAGACGAAATACGCGATCGCTGTTAAAAGGACAATTACAAACAG
GAATCGAATGCAACCGGCGCAGGAACACTGCCAGCGCATCAACAATATTTTCACCTGAATCAGGATATTC
TTCTAATACCTGGAATGCTGTTTTCCCGGGGATCGCAGTGGTGAGTAACCATGCATCATCAGGAGTACGG
ATAAAATGCTTGATGGTCGGAAGAGGCATAAATTCCGTCAGCCAGTTTAGTCTGACCATCTCATCTGTAA
CATCATTGGCAACGCTACCTTTGCCATGTTTCAGAAACAACTCTGGCGCATCGGGCTTCCCATACAATCG
ATAGATTGTCGCACCTGATTGCCCGACATTATCGCGAGCCCATTTATACCCATATAAATCAGCATCCATG
TTGGAATTTAATCGCGGCCTAGAGCAAGACGTTTCCCGTTGAATATGGCTCATAACACCCCTTGTATTAC
TGTTTATGTAAGCAGACAGTTTTATTGTTCATGACCAAAATCCCTTAACGTGAGTTTTCGTTCCACTGAG
CGTCAGACCCCGTAGAAAAGATCAAAGGATCTTCTTGAGATCCTTTTTTTCTGCGCGTAATCTGCTGCTT
GCAAACAAAAAAACCACCGCTACCAGCGGTGGTTTGTTTGCCGGATCAAGAGCTACCAACTCTTTTTCCG
AAGGTAACTGGCTTCAGCAGAGCGCAGATACCAAATACTGTCCTTCTAGTGTAGCCGTAGTTAGGCCACC
ACTTCAAGAACTCTGTAGCACCGCCTACATACCTCGCTCTGCTAATCCTGTTACCAGTGGCTGCTGCCAG
TGGCGATAAGTCGTGTCTTACCGGGTTGGACTCAAGACGATAGTTACCGGATAAGGCGCAGCGGTCGGGC
TGAACGGGGGGTTCGTGCACACAGCCCAGCTTGGAGCGAACGACCTACACCGAACTGAGATACCTACAGC
GTGAGCTATGAGAAAGCGCCACGCTTCCCGAAGGGAGAAAGGCGGACAGGTATCCGGTAAGCGGCAGGGT
CGGAACAGGAGAGCGCACGAGGGAGCTTCCAGGGGGAAACGCCTGGTATCTTTATAGTCCTGTCGGGTTT
CGCCACCTCTGACTTGAGCGTCGATTTTTGTGATGCTCGTCAGGGGGGCGGAGCCTATGGAAAAACGCCA
GCAACGCGGCCTTTTTACGGTTCCTGGCCTTTTGCTGGCCTTTTGCTCACATGTTCTTTCCTGCGTTATC
CCCTGATTCTGTGGATAACCGTATTACCGCCTTTGAGTGAGCTGATACCGCTCGCCGCAGCCGAACGACC
GAGCGCAGCGAGTCAGTGAGCGAGGAAGCGGAAGAGCGCCTGATGCGGTATTTTCTCCTTACGCATCTGT
GCGGTATTTCACACCGCAATGGTGCACTCTCAGTACAATCTGCTCTGATGCCGCATAGTTAAGCCAGTAT
ACACTCCGCTATCGCTACGTGACTGGGTCATGGCTGCGCCCCGACACCCGCCAACACCCGCTGACGCGCC
CTGACGGGCTTGTCTGCTCCCGGCATCCGCTTACAGACAAGCTGTGACCGTCTCCGGGAGCTGCATGTGT
CAGAGGTTTTCACCGTCATCACCGAAACGCGCGAGGCAGCTGCGGTAAAGCTCATCAGCGTGGTCGTGAA
GCGATTCACAGATGTCTGCCTGTTCATCCGCGTCCAGCTCGTTGAGTTTCTCCAGAAGCGTTAATGTCTG
GCTTCTGATAAAGCGGGCCATGTTAAGGGCGGTTTTTTCCTGTTTGGTCACTGATGCCTCCGTGTAAGGG
GGATTTCTGTTCATGGGGGTAATGATACCGATGAAACGAGAGAGGATGCTCACGATACGGGTTACTGATG
ATGAACATGCCCGGTTACTGGAACGTTGTGAGGGTAAACAACTGGCGGTATGGATGCGGCGGGACCAGAG
AAAAATCACTCAGGGTCAATGCCAGCGCTTCGTTAATACAGATGTAGGTGTTCCACAGGGTAGCCAGCAG
CATCCTGCGATGCAGATCCGGAACATAATGGTGCAGGGCGCTGACTTCCGCGTTTCCAGACTTTACGAAA
CACGGAAACCGAAGACCATTCATGTTGTTGCTCAGGTCGCAGACGTTTTGCAGCAGCAGTCGCTTCACGT
TCGCTCGCGTATCGGTGATTCATTCTGCTAACCAGTAAGGCAACCCCGCCAGCCTAGCCGGGTCCTCAAC
GACAGGAGCACGATCATGCGCACCCGTGGGGCCGCCATGCCGGCGATAATGGCCTGCTTCTCGCCGAAAC
GTTTGGTGGCGGGACCAGTGACGAAGGCTTGAGCGAGGGCGTGCAAGATTCCGAATACCGCAAGCGACAG
GCCGATCATCGTCGCGCTCCAGCGAAAGTGGTCCTCGCCGAAAATGACCCAGAGCGCTGCCGGCACCTGT
CCTACGAGTTGCATGATAAAGAAGACAGTCATAAGTGCGGCGACGATAGTCATGCCCCGCGCCCACCGGA
AGGAGCTGACTGGGTTGAAGGCTCTCAAGGGCATCGGTCGAGATCCCGGTGCCTAATGAGTGAGCTAACT
TACATTAATTGCGTTGCGCTCACTGCCCGCTTTCCAGTCGGGAAACCTGTCGTGCCAGCTGCATTAATGA
ATCGGCCAACGCGCGGGGAGAGGCGGTTTGCGTATTGGGCGCCAGGGTGGTTTTTCTTTTCACCAGTGAG
ACGGGCAACAGCTGATTGCCCTTCACCGCCTGGCCCTGAGAGAGTTGCAGCAAGCGGTCCACGCTGGTTT
GCCCCAGCAGGCGAAAATCCTGTTTGATGGTGGTTAACGGCGGGATATAACATGAGCTGTCTTCGGTATC
GTCGTATCCCACTACCGAGATATCCGCACCAACGCGCAGCCCGGACTCGGTAATGGCGCGCATTGCGCCC
AGCGCCATCTGATCGTTGGCAACCAGCATCGCAGTGGGAACGATGCCCTCATTCAGCATTTGCATGGTTT
GTTGAAAACCGGACATGGCACTCCAGTCGCCTTCCCGTTCCGCTATCGGCTGAATTTGATTGCGAGTGAG
ATATTTATGCCAGCCAGCCAGACGCAGACGCGCCGAGACAGAACTTAATGGGCCCGCTAACAGCGCGATT
TGCTGGTGACCCAATGCGACCAGATGCTCCACGCCCAGTCGCGTACCGTCTTCATGGGAGAAAATAATAC
TGTTGATGGGTGTCTGGTCAGAGACATCAAGAAATAACGCCGGAACATTAGTGCAGGCAGCTTCCACAGC
AATGGCATCCTGGTCATCCAGCGGATAGTTAATGATCAGCCCACTGACGCGTTGCGCGAGAAGATTGTGC
ACCGCCGCTTTACAGGCTTCGACGCCGCTTCGTTCTACCATCGACACCACCACGCTGGCACCCAGTTGAT
CGGCGCGAGATTTAATCGCCGCGACAATTTGCGACGGCGCGTGCAGGGCCAGACTGGAGGTGGCAACGCC
AATCAGCAACGACTGTTTGCCCGCCAGTTGTTGTGCCACGCGGTTGGGAATGTAATTCAGCTCCGCCATC
GCCGCTTCCACTTTTTCCCGCGTTTTCGCAGAAACGTGGCTGGCCTGGTTCACCACGCGGGAAACGGTCT
GATAAGAGACACCGGCATACTCTGCGACATCGTATAACGTTACTGGTTTCACATTCACCACCCTGAATTG
ACTCTCTTCCGGGCGCTATCATGCCATACCGCGAAAGGTTTTGCGCCATTCGATGGTGTCCGGGATCTCG
ACGCTCTCCCTTATGCGACTCCTGCATTAGGAAGCAGCCCAGTAGTAGGTTGAGGCCGTTGAGCACCGCC
GCCGCAAGGAATGGTGCATGCAAGGAGATGGCGCCCAACAGTCCCCCGGCCACGGGGCCTGCCACCATAC
CCACGCCGAAACAAGCGCTCATGAGCCCGAAGTGGCGAGCCCGATCTTCCCCATCGGTGATGTCGGCGAT
ATAGGCGCCAGCAACCGCACCTGTGGCGCCGGTGATGCCGGCCACGATGCGTCCGGCGT
