>Addgene plasmid #228655 | ROCV strain SPH 34675 NS2B-NS3 protease fusion with non cleavable linker | depositor partial sequence | sequence record 449316 | Coding region for expression
ATGCACCATCATCATCATCATTCTTCTGGTGCGAGCTGGAGTCACCCACAATTCGAGAAAGGTGGTGGCT
CTGGTGGCGGTTCAGGCGGCTCCGCCTGGTCCCATCCACAGTTTGAAAAGGGTTCTGGTGTAGATCTGGG
TACCGAGAACCTGTACTTCCAATCCATGAGTACGGACATGTGGATCGAGCGTTGTGCAGATGTGACGTGG
GAGGAAGAGGCAGAGATTACAGGCACCTCCCCGCGTCTGGATGTGGAACTTGACGATAATGGTGACTTCA
AAATGATCAACGATCCGGGAGTTCCAATGTGGGCTGGTGGCGGAGGCAGCGGGGGCGGTGGGGGCGTTCT
TTGGGACCTGCCGGCGCCCAAACAAATGGGCCGTTCAGATATGAAACCAGGTGTATATCGTGTTATGACA
TCTGGTGTTTTAGGTTCGTATCAGTCAGGGGTTGGCGTGATGTACGATGGAGTCTTTCATACCATGTGGC
ACGTTACCCAGGGTGCAGCACTGCGCAACGGTGAGGGGCGACTGAATCCTACATGGGGCTCGGTTCGCGA
TGATCTGATCACTTATGGCGGAAAATGGAAACTTAGTGCAACTTGGGATGGGACAGAGGAGGTTCAGCTT
ATTGCCGCTGAGCCGGGCAAACCCGTCAAGAACTTTCAGACCCGTCCGGGTGTTTTTAAGACGCCAGCCG
GGGAAGTTGGAGCCATCACCCTGGACTTTCCGAAAGGTACCTCGGGCTCGCCCATCGTGAATAAAGCTGG
TGCTGTCATCGGGTTGTATGGCAATGGCCTCGTTCTGTCTCATGGAGCGTACGTATCAGCTATAAGCCAG
GGCGAACGCCAGGAAGAAGAATAATGA
